>Addgene plasmid #246554 | pX459-Fzd10 gRNA | addgene full sequence | sequence record 494278 | Addgene NGS Result
GAGGGCCTATTTCCCATGATTCCTTCATATTTGCATATACGATACAAGGCTGTTAGAGAGATAATTGGAA
TTAATTTGACTGTAAACACAAAGATATTAGTACAAAATACGTGACGTAGAAAGTAATAATTTCTTGGGTA
GTTTGCAGTTTTAAAATTATGTTTTAAAATGGACTATCATATGCTTACCGTAACTTGAAAGTATTTCGAT
TTCTTGGCTTTATATATCTTGTGGAAAGGACGAAACACCGGCACGAGTTCGCGCCGCTCGGTTTTAGAGC
TAGAAATAGCAAGTTAAAATAAGGCTAGTCCGTTATCAACTTGAAAAAGTGGCACCGAGTCGGTGCTTTT
TTGTTTTAGAGCTAGAAATAGCAAGTTAAAATAAGGCTAGTCCGTTTTTAGCGCGTGCGCCAATTCTGCA
GACAAATGGCTCTAGAGGTACCCGTTACATAACTTACGGTAAATGGCCCGCCTGGCTGACCGCCCAACGA
CCCCCGCCCATTGACGTCAATAGTAACGCCAATAGGGACTTTCCATTGACGTCAATGGGTGGAGTATTTA
CGGTAAACTGCCCACTTGGCAGTACATCAAGTGTATCATATGCCAAGTACGCCCCCTATTGACGTCAATG
ACGGTAAATGGCCCGCCTGGCATTGTGCCCAGTACATGACCTTATGGGACTTTCCTACTTGGCAGTACAT
CTACGTATTAGTCATCGCTATTACCATGGTCGAGGTGAGCCCCACGTTCTGCTTCACTCTCCCCATCTCC
CCCCCCTCCCCACCCCCAATTTTGTATTTATTTATTTTTTAATTATTTTGTGCAGCGATGGGGGCGGGGG
GGGGGGGGGGCGCGCGCCAGGCGGGGCGGGGCGGGGCGAGGGGCGGGGCGGGGCGAGGCGGAGAGGTGCG
GCGGCAGCCAATCAGAGCGGCGCGCTCCGAAAGTTTCCTTTTATGGCGAGGCGGCGGCGGCGGCGGCCCT
ATAAAAAGCGAAGCGCGCGGCGGGCGGGAGTCGCTGCGCGCTGCCTTCGCCCCGTGCCCCGCTCCGCCGC
CGCCTCGCGCCGCCCGCCCCGGCTCTGACTGACCGCGTTACTCCCACAGGTGAGCGGGCGGGACGGCCCT
TCTCCTCCGGGCTGTAATTAGCTGAGCAAGAGGTAAGGGTTTAAGGGATGGTTGGTTGGTGGGGTATTAA
TGTTTAATTACCTGGAGCACCTGCCTGAAATCACTTTTTTTCAGGTTGGACCGGTGCCACCATGGACTAT
AAGGACCACGACGGAGACTACAAGGATCATGATATTGATTACAAAGACGATGACGATAAGATGGCCCCAA
AGAAGAAGCGGAAGGTCGGTATCCACGGAGTCCCAGCAGCCGACAAGAAGTACAGCATCGGCCTGGACAT
CGGCACCAACTCTGTGGGCTGGGCCGTGATCACCGACGAGTACAAGGTGCCCAGCAAGAAATTCAAGGTG
CTGGGCAACACCGACCGGCACAGCATCAAGAAGAACCTGATCGGAGCCCTGCTGTTCGACAGCGGCGAAA
CAGCCGAGGCCACCCGGCTGAAGAGAACCGCCAGAAGAAGATACACCAGACGGAAGAACCGGATCTGCTA
TCTGCAAGAGATCTTCAGCAACGAGATGGCCAAGGTGGACGACAGCTTCTTCCACAGACTGGAAGAGTCC
TTCCTGGTGGAAGAGGATAAGAAGCACGAGCGGCACCCCATCTTCGGCAACATCGTGGACGAGGTGGCCT
ACCACGAGAAGTACCCCACCATCTACCACCTGAGAAAGAAACTGGTGGACAGCACCGACAAGGCCGACCT
GCGGCTGATCTATCTGGCCCTGGCCCACATGATCAAGTTCCGGGGCCACTTCCTGATCGAGGGCGACCTG
AACCCCGACAACAGCGACGTGGACAAGCTGTTCATCCAGCTGGTGCAGACCTACAACCAGCTGTTCGAGG
AAAACCCCATCAACGCCAGCGGCGTGGACGCCAAGGCCATCCTGTCTGCCAGACTGAGCAAGAGCAGACG
GCTGGAAAATCTGATCGCCCAGCTGCCCGGCGAGAAGAAGAATGGCCTGTTCGGAAACCTGATTGCCCTG
AGCCTGGGCCTGACCCCCAACTTCAAGAGCAACTTCGACCTGGCCGAGGATGCCAAACTGCAGCTGAGCA
AGGACACCTACGACGACGACCTGGACAACCTGCTGGCCCAGATCGGCGACCAGTACGCCGACCTGTTTCT
GGCCGCCAAGAACCTGTCCGACGCCATCCTGCTGAGCGACATCCTGAGAGTGAACACCGAGATCACCAAG
GCCCCCCTGAGCGCCTCTATGATCAAGAGATACGACGAGCACCACCAGGACCTGACCCTGCTGAAAGCTC
TCGTGCGGCAGCAGCTGCCTGAGAAGTACAAAGAGATTTTCTTCGACCAGAGCAAGAACGGCTACGCCGG
CTACATTGACGGCGGAGCCAGCCAGGAAGAGTTCTACAAGTTCATCAAGCCCATCCTGGAAAAGATGGAC
GGCACCGAGGAACTGCTCGTGAAGCTGAACAGAGAGGACCTGCTGCGGAAGCAGCGGACCTTCGACAACG
GCAGCATCCCCCACCAGATCCACCTGGGAGAGCTGCACGCCATTCTGCGGCGGCAGGAAGATTTTTACCC
ATTCCTGAAGGACAACCGGGAAAAGATCGAGAAGATCCTGACCTTCCGCATCCCCTACTACGTGGGCCCT
CTGGCCAGGGGAAACAGCAGATTCGCCTGGATGACCAGAAAGAGCGAGGAAACCATCACCCCCTGGAACT
TCGAGGAAGTGGTGGACAAGGGCGCTTCCGCCCAGAGCTTCATCGAGCGGATGACCAACTTCGATAAGAA
CCTGCCCAACGAGAAGGTGCTGCCCAAGCACAGCCTGCTGTACGAGTACTTCACCGTGTATAACGAGCTG
ACCAAAGTGAAATACGTGACCGAGGGAATGAGAAAGCCCGCCTTCCTGAGCGGCGAGCAGAAAAAGGCCA
TCGTGGACCTGCTGTTCAAGACCAACCGGAAAGTGACCGTGAAGCAGCTGAAAGAGGACTACTTCAAGAA
AATCGAGTGCTTCGACTCCGTGGAAATCTCCGGCGTGGAAGATCGGTTCAACGCCTCCCTGGGCACATAC
CACGATCTGCTGAAAATTATCAAGGACAAGGACTTCCTGGACAATGAGGAAAACGAGGACATTCTGGAAG
ATATCGTGCTGACCCTGACACTGTTTGAGGACAGAGAGATGATCGAGGAACGGCTGAAAACCTATGCCCA
CCTGTTCGACGACAAAGTGATGAAGCAGCTGAAGCGGCGGAGATACACCGGCTGGGGCAGGCTGAGCCGG
AAGCTGATCAACGGCATCCGGGACAAGCAGTCCGGCAAGACAATCCTGGATTTCCTGAAGTCCGACGGCT
TCGCCAACAGAAACTTCATGCAGCTGATCCACGACGACAGCCTGACCTTTAAAGAGGACATCCAGAAAGC
CCAGGTGTCCGGCCAGGGCGATAGCCTGCACGAGCACATTGCCAATCTGGCCGGCAGCCCCGCCATTAAG
AAGGGCATCCTGCAGACAGTGAAGGTGGTGGACGAGCTCGTGAAAGTGATGGGCCGGCACAAGCCCGAGA
ACATCGTGATCGAAATGGCCAGAGAGAACCAGACCACCCAGAAGGGACAGAAGAACAGCCGCGAGAGAAT
GAAGCGGATCGAAGAGGGCATCAAAGAGCTGGGCAGCCAGATCCTGAAAGAACACCCCGTGGAAAACACC
CAGCTGCAGAACGAGAAGCTGTACCTGTACTACCTGCAGAATGGGCGGGATATGTACGTGGACCAGGAAC
TGGACATCAACCGGCTGTCCGACTACGATGTGGACCATATCGTGCCTCAGAGCTTTCTGAAGGACGACTC
CATCGACAACAAGGTGCTGACCAGAAGCGACAAGAACCGGGGCAAGAGCGACAACGTGCCCTCCGAAGAG
GTCGTGAAGAAGATGAAGAACTACTGGCGGCAGCTGCTGAACGCCAAGCTGATTACCCAGAGAAAGTTCG
ACAATCTGACCAAGGCCGAGAGAGGCGGCCTGAGCGAACTGGATAAGGCCGGCTTCATCAAGAGACAGCT
GGTGGAAACCCGGCAGATCACAAAGCACGTGGCACAGATCCTGGACTCCCGGATGAACACTAAGTACGAC
GAGAATGACAAGCTGATCCGGGAAGTGAAAGTGATCACCCTGAAGTCCAAGCTGGTGTCCGATTTCCGGA
AGGATTTCCAGTTTTACAAAGTGCGCGAGATCAACAACTACCACCACGCCCACGACGCCTACCTGAACGC
CGTCGTGGGAACCGCCCTGATCAAAAAGTACCCTAAGCTGGAAAGCGAGTTCGTGTACGGCGACTACAAG
GTGTACGACGTGCGGAAGATGATCGCCAAGAGCGAGCAGGAAATCGGCAAGGCTACCGCCAAGTACTTCT
TCTACAGCAACATCATGAACTTTTTCAAGACCGAGATTACCCTGGCCAACGGCGAGATCCGGAAGCGGCC
TCTGATCGAGACAAACGGCGAAACCGGGGAGATCGTGTGGGATAAGGGCCGGGATTTTGCCACCGTGCGG
AAAGTGCTGAGCATGCCCCAAGTGAATATCGTGAAAAAGACCGAGGTGCAGACAGGCGGCTTCAGCAAAG
AGTCTATCCTGCCCAAGAGGAACAGCGATAAGCTGATCGCCAGAAAGAAGGACTGGGACCCTAAGAAGTA
CGGCGGCTTCGACAGCCCCACCGTGGCCTATTCTGTGCTGGTGGTGGCCAAAGTGGAAAAGGGCAAGTCC
AAGAAACTGAAGAGTGTGAAAGAGCTGCTGGGGATCACCATCATGGAAAGAAGCAGCTTCGAGAAGAATC
CCATCGACTTTCTGGAAGCCAAGGGCTACAAAGAAGTGAAAAAGGACCTGATCATCAAGCTGCCTAAGTA
CTCCCTGTTCGAGCTGGAAAACGGCCGGAAGAGAATGCTGGCCTCTGCCGGCGAACTGCAGAAGGGAAAC
GAACTGGCCCTGCCCTCCAAATATGTGAACTTCCTGTACCTGGCCAGCCACTATGAGAAGCTGAAGGGCT
CCCCCGAGGATAATGAGCAGAAACAGCTGTTTGTGGAACAGCACAAGCACTACCTGGACGAGATCATCGA
GCAGATCAGCGAGTTCTCCAAGAGAGTGATCCTGGCCGACGCTAATCTGGACAAAGTGCTGTCCGCCTAC
AACAAGCACCGGGATAAGCCCATCAGAGAGCAGGCCGAGAATATCATCCACCTGTTTACCCTGACCAATC
TGGGAGCCCCTGCCGCCTTCAAGTACTTTGACACCACCATCGACCGGAAGAGGTACACCAGCACCAAAGA
GGTGCTGGACGCCACCCTGATCCACCAGAGCATCACCGGCCTGTACGAGACACGGATCGACCTGTCTCAG
CTGGGAGGCGACAAAAGGCCGGCGGCCACGAAAAAGGCCGGCCAGGCAAAAAAGAAAAAGGAATTCGGCA
GTGGAGAGGGCAGAGGAAGTCTGCTAACATGCGGTGACGTCGAGGAGAATCCTGGCCCAATGACCGAGTA
CAAGCCCACGGTGCGCCTCGCCACCCGCGACGACGTCCCCAGGGCCGTACGCACCCTCGCCGCCGCGTTC
GCCGACTACCCCGCCACGCGCCACACCGTCGATCCGGACCGCCACATCGAGCGGGTCACCGAGCTGCAAG
AACTCTTCCTCACGCGCGTCGGGCTCGACATCGGCAAGGTGTGGGTCGCGGACGACGGCGCCGCGGTGGC
GGTCTGGACCACGCCGGAGAGCGTCGAAGCGGGGGCGGTGTTCGCCGAGATCGGCCCGCGCATGGCCGAG
TTGAGCGGTTCCCGGCTGGCCGCGCAGCAACAGATGGAAGGCCTCCTGGCGCCGCACCGGCCCAAGGAGC
CCGCGTGGTTCCTGGCCACCGTCGGAGTCTCGCCCGACCACCAGGGCAAGGGTCTGGGCAGCGCCGTCGT
GCTCCCCGGAGTGGAGGCGGCCGAGCGCGCCGGGGTGCCCGCCTTCCTGGAGACCTCCGCGCCCCGCAAC
CTCCCCTTCTACGAGCGGCTCGGCTTCACCGTCACCGCCGACGTCGAGGTGCCCGAAGGACCGCGCACCT
GGTGCATGACCCGCAAGCCCGGTGCCTGAGAATTCTAACTAGAGCTCGCTGATCAGCCTCGACTGTGCCT
TCTAGTTGCCAGCCATCTGTTGTTTGCCCCTCCCCCGTGCCTTCCTTGACCCTGGAAGGTGCCACTCCCA
CTGTCCTTTCCTAATAAAATGAGGAAATTGCATCGCATTGTCTGAGTAGGTGTCATTCTATTCTGGGGGG
TGGGGTGGGGCAGGACAGCAAGGGGGAGGATTGGGAAGAGAATAGCAGGCATGCTGGGGAGCGGCCGCAG
GAACCCCTAGTGATGGAGTTGGCCACTCCCTCTCTGCGCGCTCGCTCGCTCACTGAGGCCGGGCGACCAA
AGGTCGCCCGACGCCCGGGCTTTGCCCGGGCGGCCTCAGTGAGCGAGCGAGCGCGCAGCTGCCTGCAGGG
GCGCCTGATGCGGTATTTTCTCCTTACGCATCTGTGCGGTATTTCACACCGCATA
[95 nt withheld, positions 6636-6730]
T
[46 nt withheld, positions 6732-6777]
C
[141 nt withheld, positions 6779-6919]
CCTTTGACGTTGGAGTCCACGTTCTTT
[37 nt withheld, positions 6947-6983]
ACTCTATCTCGGGCTATTCTTTTGATTTATAAGGGATTTTGCCGATTTCGGTCTATTGGTTAAAAAATGA
GCTGATTTAACAAAAATTTAACGCGAATTTTAACAAAATATTAACGTTTACAATTTTATGGTGCACTCTC
AGTACAATCTGCTCTGATGCCGCATAGTTAAGCCAGCCCCGACACCCGCCAACACCCGCTGACGCGCCCT
GACGGGCTTGTCTGCTCCCGGCATCCGCTTACAGACAAGCTGTGACCGTCTCCGGGAGCTGCATGTGTCA
GAGGTTTTCACCGTCATCACCGAAACGCGCGAGACGAAAGGGCCTCGTGATACGCCTATTTTTATAGGTT
AATGTCATGATAATAATGGTTTCTTAGACGTCAGGTGGCACTTTTCGGGGAAATGTGCGCGGAACCCCTA
TTTGTTTATTTTTCTAAATACATTCAAATATGTATCCGCTCATGAGACAATAACCCTGATAAATGCTTCA
ATAATATTGAAAAAGGAAGAGTATGAGTATTCAACATTTCCGTGTCGCCCTTATTCCCTTTTTTGCGGCA
TTTTGCCTTCCTGTTTTTGCTCACCCAGAAACGCTGGTGAAAGTAAAAGATGCTGAAGATCAGTTGGGTG
CACGAGTGGGTTACATCGAACTGGATCTCAACAGCGGTAAGATCCTTGAGAGTTTTCGCCCCGAAGAACG
TTTTCCAATGATGAGCACTTTTAAAGTTCTGCTATGTGGCGCGGTATTATCCCGTATTGACGCCGGGCAA
GAGCAACTCGGTCGCCGCATACACTATTCTCAGAATGACTTGGTTGAGTACTCACCAGTCACAGAAAAGC
ATCTTACGGATGGCATGACAGTAAGAGAATTATGCAGTGCTGCCATAACCATGAGTGATAACACTGCGGC
CAACTTACTTCTGACAACGATCGGAGGACCGAAGGAGCTAACCGCTTTTTTGCACAACATGGGGGATCAT
GTAACTCGCCTTGATCGTTGGGAACCGGAGCTGAATGAAGCCATACCAAACGACGAGCGTGACACCACGA
TGCCTGTAGCAATGGCAACAACGTTGCGCAAACTATTAACTGGCGAACTACTTACTCTAGCTTCCCGGCA
ACAATTAATAGACTGGATGGAGGCGGATAAAGTTGCAGGACCACTTCTGCGCTCGGCCCTTCCGGCTGGC
TGGTTTATTGCTGATAAATCTGGAGCCGGTGAGCGTGGAAGCCGCGGTATCATTGCAGCACTGGGGCCAG
ATGGTAAGCCCTCCCGTATCGTAGTTATCTACACGACGGGGAGTCAGGCAACTATGGATGAACGAAATAG
ACAGATCGCTGAGATAGGTGCCTCACTGATTAAGCATTGGTAACTGTCAGACCAAGTTTACTCATATATA
CTTTAGATTGATTTAAAACTTCATTTTTAATTTAAAAGGATCTAGGTGAAGATCCTTTTTGATAATCTCA
TGACCAAAATCCCTTAACGTGAGTTTTCGTTCCACTGAGCGTCAGACCCCGTAGAAAAGATCAAAGGATC
TTCTTGAGATCCTTTTTTTCTGCGCGTAATCTGCTGCTTGCAAACAAAAAAACCACCGCTACCAGCGGTG
GTTTGTTTGCCGGATCAAGAGCTACCAACTCTTTTTCCGAAGGTAACTGGCTTCAGCAGAGCGCAGATAC
CAAATACTGTTCTTCTAGTGTAGCCGTAGTTAGGCCACCACTTCAAGAACTCTGTAGCACCGCCTACATA
CCTCGCTCTGCTAATCCTGTTACCAGTGGCTGCTGCCAGTGGCGATAAGTCGTGTCTTACCGGGTTGGAC
TCAAGACGATAGTTACCGGATAAGGCGCAGCGGTCGGGCTGAACGGGGGGTTCGTGCACACAGCCCAGCT
TGGAGCGAACGACCTACACCGAACTGAGATACCTACAGCGTGAGCTATGAGAAAGCGCCACGCTTCCCGA
AGGGAGAAAGGCGGACAGGTATCCGGTAAGCGGCAGGGTCGGAACAGGAGAGCGCACGAGGGAGCTTCCA
GGGGGAAACGCCTGGTATCTTTATAGTCCTGTCGGGTTTCGCCACCTCTGACTTGAGCGTCGATTTTTGT
GATGCTCGTCAGGGGGGCGGAGCCTATGGAAAAACGCCAGCAACGCGGCCTTTTTACGGTTCCTGGCCTT
TTGCTGGCCTTTTGCTCACATGT
Features (pLannotate 1.2.2; 19 found; start..end, strand, type, name):
      1..241     +  promoter       U6 promoter: RNA polymerase III promoter for human U6 snRNA
    271..346     +  misc_RNA       gRNA scaffold: guide RNA scaffold for the Streptococcus pyogenes CRISPR/Cas9 system
    353..396     +  misc_RNA       gRNA scaffold (fragment): guide RNA scaffold for the Streptococcus pyogenes CRISPR/Cas9 system
    443..728     +  enhancer       CMV enhancer: human cytomegalovirus immediate early enhancer; contains an 18-bp deletion relative to the standard CMV enhancer
    730..1006    +  promoter       chicken β-actin promoter: No description available
   1007..1234    +  intron         hybrid intron: hybrid between chicken β-actin (CBA) and minute virus of mice (MMV) introns (Gray et al., 2011)
   1372..2973    +  CDS            Cas9(N): N-terminal portion of Streptococcus pyogenes Cas9 (Zetsche et al., 2015)
   2974..5472    +  CDS            Cas9(C): C-terminal portion of Streptococcus pyogenes Cas9 (Zetsche et al., 2015)
   5473..5520    +  CDS            nucleoplasmin NLS: bipartite nuclear localization signal from nucleoplasmin
   5590..6189    +  CDS            PuroR (fragment): puromycin N-acetyltransferase; pac from Streptomyces; confers resistance to puromycin
   6223..6334    +  polyA_signal   bGH poly(A) signal: bovine growth hormone polyadenylation signal
   6439..6579    +  repeat_region  AAV2 ITR: inverted terminal repeat of adeno-associated virus serotype 2 inverted
   6584..6635    -  misc_feature   bom (fragment): basis of mobility region from pBR322
   6654..7109    +  rep_origin     f1 ori (sequence partly withheld): f1 bacteriophage origin of replication; arrow indicates direction of (+) strand synthesis
   7110..7159    -  misc_feature   bom (fragment): basis of mobility region from pBR322
   7261..7296    -  CDS            rop (fragment): Rop protein, which maintains plasmids at low copy number; rop
   7391..7495    +  promoter       AmpR promoter: bla
   7496..8356    +  CDS            AmpR: β-lactamase; bla; confers resistance to ampicillin, carbenicillin, and related antibiotics
   8527..9115    +  rep_origin     ori: high-copy-number ColE1/pMB1/pBR322/pUC origin of replication
