[The description below was written by a language model from this plasmid's Addgene catalogue record and pLannotate feature annotations shown in this document.]
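Description:
pX459-Fzd10 gRNA is an all-in-one mammalian CRISPR/Cas9 plasmid built on the pX459 backbone. It delivers Streptococcus pyogenes Cas9 and a single guide RNA against mouse Fzd10 (Frizzled-10) by transfection. In bacteria it is a high-copy plasmid that replicates from a ColE1/pUC-type origin and is selected with ampicillin through the β-lactamase gene. An f1 phage origin is also present. The feature table lists a single AAV2 inverted terminal repeat and small bom and rop fragments. These appear to be backbone remnants, and the record does not describe the plasmid as an AAV packaging vector.

The payload consists of two expression units. In the first, a human U6 RNA polymerase III promoter drives the guide. The 20-nt Fzd10 spacer came from synthetic oligos cloned by restriction enzyme and lies in the gap between the promoter and the SpCas9 gRNA scaffold. A second, partial scaffold fragment is annotated just downstream. In the second unit, the CBh promoter (CMV enhancer, chicken β-actin promoter and hybrid intron) drives SpCas9, which the annotation software splits into N- and C-terminal portions although it is one continuous coding region. Cas9 is followed by a nucleoplasmin nuclear localization signal. According to the depositor's comment, a T2A peptide then links it to puromycin N-acetyltransferase, and the transcript ends at a bGH polyadenylation signal. The T2A linkage produces Cas9 and the resistance enzyme from one transcript, so puromycin treatment enriches for transfected cells that express the nuclease.

The stated purpose is co-expression of Cas9 and the Fzd10 guide, which suits targeted cleavage and disruption of Fzd10 in mouse cells. The associated publication concerns WNT7A/B co-receptor signaling to β-catenin in brain endothelial cells.
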