Addgene plasmid #246554: pX459-Fzd10 gRNA
Purpose: CRISPR vector co-expressing Cas9 and a mouse Fzd10 gRNA
Depositing lab: Mario Vallon. Depositing organization: Julius-Maximilians-Universitaet Wuerzburg. Publication: WNT7A/B assemble a GPR124-RECK-LRP5/6 co-receptor complex to activate beta-catenin signaling in brain endothelial cells. Heiden R, Hannig L, Kuo CJ, Ergun S, Braunger BM, Vallon M. J Biol Chem. 2025 Sep 4:110682. doi: 10.1016/j.jbc.2025.110682. PubMed 40914247.
Backbone
  Vector backbone: pX459
  Vector type: CRISPR
  Selectable markers: Puromycin
Growth in bacteria
  Bacterial resistance: Ampicillin, 100 μg/mL
  Growth temperature: 37°C
  Growth strain: DH5alpha
  Copy number: High Copy
Gene/Insert
  Gene/Insert name: Fzd10 gRNA
  gRNA/shRNA sequence: GCACGAGTTCGCGCCGCTCG
  Species: M. musculus (mouse)
  Insert size (bp): 20
  Entrez Gene: Fzd10 (a.k.a. Fz-10)
  Promoter: U6
  Cloning method: Restriction Enzyme; 5′ cloning site Unspecified (unknown if destroyed)
Resource information
  A portion of this plasmid was derived from a plasmid made by: Synthetic oligo
Terms and licenses: Academic/Nonprofit Terms; Industry Terms: Not Available to Industry
Depositor comments: CBh-SpCas9-T2A-Puro cassette on backbone
How to cite: pX459-Fzd10 gRNA was a gift from Mario Vallon (Addgene plasmid # 246554 ; http://n2t.net/addgene:246554 ; RRID:Addgene_246554)
